Addgene plasmid #143439: TFORF0785
Purpose: Lentiviral vector for overexpressing transcription factor ORFs with unique 24-bp barcodes. Barcodes facilitate identification of transcription factors in pooled screens.
Depositing lab: Feng Zhang. Depositing organization: Broad Institute. Publication: A transcription factor atlas of directed differentiation. Joung J, Ma S, Tay T, Geiger-Schuller KR, Kirchgatterer PC, Verdine VK, Guo B, Arias-Garcia MA, Allen WE, Singh A, Kuksenko O, Abudayyeh OO, Gootenberg JS, Fu Z, Macrae RK, Buenrostro JD, Regev A, Zhang F. Cell. 2023 Jan 5;186(1):209-229.e26. doi: 10.1016/j.cell.2022.11.026. PubMed 36608654.
Backbone
  Vector backbone: pLX_TRC317
  Backbone manufacturer: Broad Institute Genetic Perturbation Platform
  Backbone size w/o insert (bp): 8264
  Vector type: Mammalian Expression, Lentiviral
  Selectable markers: Puromycin
Growth in bacteria
  Bacterial resistance: Ampicillin, 100 μg/mL
  Growth temperature: 37°C
  Growth strain: NEB Stable
  Copy number: High Copy
Gene/Insert
  Gene/Insert name: ZNF585A
  Species: H. sapiens (human)
  Insert size (bp): 2246
  Entrez Gene: ZNF585A (a.k.a. FLJ23765, FLJ25829, FLJ31827)
  Promoter: EF1a
  Cloning method: Unknown
  Sequencing primers: 5′ GGGTGGAGACTGAAGTTAGGCCAG; 3′ CACATAGCGTAAAAGGAGCAACATAG
Terms and licenses: Academic/Nonprofit Terms; Industry Terms: Not Available to Industry
Depositor comments: NM_199126,NM_152655,ENST00000356958,ENST00000392157 . The transcription factor ORF portion of this plasmid was synthesized by Genewiz. Please test multiple small colonies in case of plasmid recombination. To make this collection available in a timely manner, a portion of this collection was not fully sequenced by Addgene. If an Addgene verified full plasmid sequence is not available, please contact us prior to placing an order to request the full sequence.
How to cite: TFORF0785 was a gift from Feng Zhang (Addgene plasmid # 143439 ; http://n2t.net/addgene:143439 ; RRID:Addgene_143439)
