[The description below was written by a language model from this plasmid's Addgene catalogue record and pLannotate feature annotations shown in this document.]
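Description:
TFORF0785 is a third-generation-style, self-inactivating lentiviral expression plasmid built on the pLX_TRC317 backbone and carrying the human zinc-finger transcription factor ZNF585A as its open reading frame. It is maintained in E. coli through a high-copy ColE1/pUC origin with ampicillin resistance (β-lactamase), and the backbone also retains an f1 origin plus remnants of a lac/lacZα cloning region flanked by T7 and T3 promoters. The depositor notes that the plasmid can recombine, as is common for LTR-containing vectors.

The viral cassette begins with an RSV promoter fused to a truncated HIV-1 5' LTR, which drives Tat-independent production of genomic RNA in packaging cells. This is followed by the Ψ packaging signal with a partial gag sequence, the Rev response element for nuclear export, and a cPPT/CTS that aids nuclear import of the provirus. An SV40 early promoter/origin drives puromycin N-acetyltransferase for selection of transduced mammalian cells. Downstream, the EF-1α promoter provides strong constitutive expression of the roughly 2.2 kb ZNF585A ORF. The automated annotation recognises only a short N-terminal stretch of the ORF, by similarity to the orangutan orthologue, and leaves the rest unannotated. A WPRE then enhances transcript stability and expression before the ΔU3 3' LTR and an SV40 polyadenylation signal.

According to the record, each member of this collection carries a unique 24-bp barcode, which is not annotated in the feature table. The barcode lets the overexpressed factor be identified in pooled screens, and the collection was used for systematic transcription factor overexpression studies of directed differentiation.
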