Features (pLannotate 1.2.2; 31 found; start..end, strand, type, name):
      5..231     +  promoter       RSV promoter: Rous sarcoma virus enhancer/promoter
    232..412     +  LTR            5' LTR (truncated): truncated 5' long terminal repeat (LTR) from HIV-1
    459..584     +  misc_feature   HIV-1 Ψ: packaging signal of human immunodeficiency virus type 1
    568..931     +  CDS            HIV-1 gag (fragment): gag protein from human immunodeficiency virus 1; gag
   1077..1310    +  misc_feature   RRE: The Rev response element (RRE) of HIV-1 allows for Rev-dependent mRNA export from the nucleus to the cytoplasm.
   1687..1713    +  CDS            Rev (fragment): human immunodeficiency virus 1 (HIV-1) Rev protein; rev; enhances nuclear export of unspliced and incompletely spliced viral mRNAs
   1720..1743    +  promoter       SV40 promoter (fragment): SV40 early promoter
   1744..1815    +  promoter       SV40 promoter (fragment): SV40 enhancer and early promoter
   1839..1974    +  rep_origin     SV40 ori: SV40 origin of replication
   2020..2616    +  CDS            PuroR (fragment): puromycin N-acetyltransferase; pac from Streptomyces; confers resistance to puromycin
   2665..2782    +  misc_feature   cPPT/CTS: central polypurine tract and central termination sequence of HIV-1
   2847..2913    +  CDS            small t antigen (fragment): SV40 (simian virus 40) small t antigen
   2920..4098    +  promoter       EF-1α promoter: strong constitutive promoter for human elongation factor EF-1α
   4115..4312    +  CDS            ZNF585A (fragment): Z585A_PONAB - Experimental evidence at transcript level: Swiss-Prot protein existence level 2. May be involved in transcriptional regulation. From Pongo abelii (Sumatran orangutan) (Pongo pygmaeus abelii).
   6272..6325    +  promoter       U6 promoter (fragment): RNA polymerase III promoter for human U6 snRNA
   6367..6955    +  misc_feature   WPRE: woodchuck hepatitis virus posttranscriptional regulatory element
   7006..7025    +  misc_feature   cPPT/CTS (fragment): central polypurine tract and central termination sequence of HIV-1
   7027..7260    +  LTR            3' LTR (ΔU3): self-inactivating 3' long terminal repeat (LTR) from HIV-1
   7338..7459    +  polyA_signal   SV40 poly(A) signal: SV40 polyadenylation signal
   7499..7634    +  rep_origin     SV40 ori: SV40 origin of replication
   7655..7673    -  promoter       T7 promoter: promoter for bacteriophage T7 RNA polymerase
   7681..7836    +  CDS            lacZα (fragment): LacZα fragment of β-galactosidase; lacZ fragment
   7841..8269    +  rep_origin     f1 ori (sequence partly withheld): f1 bacteriophage origin of replication; arrow indicates direction of (+) strand synthesis
   8322..8426    +  promoter       AmpR promoter: bla
   8427..9287    +  CDS            AmpR: β-lactamase; bla; confers resistance to ampicillin, carbenicillin, and related antibiotics
   9458..10046   +  rep_origin     ori: high-copy-number ColE1/pMB1/pBR322/pUC origin of replication
  10229..10321   +  CDS            lacI (fragment): lac repressor; lacI; The lac repressor binds to the lac operator to inhibit transcription in E. coli. This inhibition can be relieved by adding lactose or isopropyl-β-D-thiogalactopyranoside (IPTG).
  10334..10355   +  protein_bind   CAP binding site: CAP binding activates transcription in the presence of cAMP. E. coli catabolite activator protein
  10370..10400   +  promoter       lac promoter: promoter for the E. coli lac operon
  10408..10424   +  protein_bind   lac operator: The lac repressor binds to the lac operator to inhibit transcription in E. coli. This inhibition can be relieved by adding lactose or isopropyl-β-D-thiogalactopyranoside (IPTG). lac repressor encoded by lacI
  10469..10487   +  promoter       T3 promoter: promoter for bacteriophage T3 RNA polymerase
>Addgene plasmid #143439 | TFORF0785 | addgene full sequence | sequence record 397877 | Addgene NGS Result
TTAATGTAGTCTTATGCAATACTCTTGTAGTCTTGCAACATGGTAACGATGAGTTAGCAACATGCCTTAC
AAGGAGAGAAAAAGCACCGTGCATGCCGATTGGTGGAAGTAAGGTGGTACGATCGTGCCTTATTAGGAAG
GCAACAGACGGGTCTGACATGGATTGGACGAACCACTGAATTGCCGCATTGCAGAGATATTGTATTTAAG
TGCCTAGCTCGATACATAAACGGGTCTCTCTGGTTAGACCAGATCTGAGCCTGGGAGCTCTCTGGCTAAC
TAGGGAACCCACTGCTTAAGCCTCAATAAAGCTTGCCTTGAGTGCTTCAAGTAGTGTGTGCCCGTCTGTT
GTGTGACTCTGGTAACTAGAGATCCCTCAGACCCTTTTAGTCAGTGTGGAAAATCTCTAGCAGTGGCGCC
CGAACAGGGACTTGAAAGCGAAAGGGAAACCAGAGGAGCTCTCTCGACGCAGGACTCGGCTTGCTGAAGC
GCGCACGGCAAGAGGCGAGGGGCGGCGACTGGTGAGTACGCCAAAAATTTTGACTAGCGGAGGCTAGAAG
GAGAGAGATGGGTGCGAGAGCGTCAGTATTAAGCGGGGGAGAATTAGATCGCGATGGGAAAAAATTCGGT
TAAGGCCAGGGGGAAAGAAAAAATATAAATTAAAACATATAGTATGGGCAAGCAGGGAGCTAGAACGATT
CGCAGTTAATCCTGGCCTGTTAGAAACATCAGAAGGCTGTAGACAAATACTGGGACAGCTACAACCATCC
CTTCAGACAGGATCAGAAGAACTTAGATCATTATATAATACAGTAGCAACCCTCTATTGTGTGCATCAAA
GGATAGAGATAAAAGACACCAAGGAAGCTTTAGACAAGATAGAGGAAGAGCAAAACAAAAGTAAGACCAC
CGCACAGCAAGCGGCCGCTGATCTTCAGACCTGGAGGAGGAGATATGAGGGACAATTGGAGAAGTGAATT
ATATAAATATAAAGTAGTAAAAATTGAACCATTAGGAGTAGCACCCACCAAGGCAAAGAGAAGAGTGGTG
CAGAGAGAAAAAAGAGCAGTGGGAATAGGAGCTTTGTTCCTTGGGTTCTTGGGAGCAGCAGGAAGCACTA
TGGGCGCAGCGTCAATGACGCTGACGGTACAGGCCAGACAATTATTGTCTGGTATAGTGCAGCAGCAGAA
CAATTTGCTGAGGGCTATTGAGGCGCAACAGCATCTGTTGCAACTCACAGTCTGGGGCATCAAGCAGCTC
CAGGCAAGAATCCTGGCTGTGGAAAGATACCTAAAGGATCAACAGCTCCTGGGGATTTGGGGTTGCTCTG
GAAAACTCATTTGCACCACTGCTGTGCCTTGGAATGCTAGTTGGAGTAATAAATCTCTGGAACAGATTTG
GAATCACACGACCTGGATGGAGTGGGACAGAGAAATTAACAATTACACAAGCTTAATACACTCCTTAATT
GAAGAATCGCAAAACCAGCAAGAAAAGAATGAACAAGAATTATTGGAATTAGATAAATGGGCAAGTTTGT
GGAATTGGTTTAACATAACAAATTGGCTGTGGTATATAAAATTATTCATAATGATAGTAGGAGGCTTGGT
AGGTTTAAGAATAGTTTTTGCTGTACTTTCTATAGTGAATAGAGTTAGGCAGGGATATTCACCATTATCG
TTTCAGACCCACCTCCCAACCCCGAGGGGACCCATGCATTGCATCTCAATTAGTCAGCAACCAGGTGTGG
AAAGTCCCCAGGCTCCCCAGCAGGCAGAAGTATGCAAAGCATGCGTCTCAATTAGTCAGCAACCATAGTC
CCGCCCCTAACTCCGCCCATCCCGCCCCTAACTCCGCCCAGTTCCGCCCATTCTCCGCCCCATGGCTGAC
TAATTTTTTTTATTTATGCAGAGGCCGAGGCCGCCTCGGCCTCTGAGCTATTCCAGAAGTAGTGAGGAGG
CTTTTTTGGAGGCCTAGGCTTTTGCAAAAAGCTTTCTAGAGGTACCACCGGAGCTTACCATGACCGAGTA
CAAGCCCACGGTGCGCCTCGCCACCCGCGACGACGTCCCCAGGGCCGTACGCACCCTCGCCGCCGCGTTC
GCCGACTACCCCGCCACGCGCCACACCGTCGATCCGGACCGCCACATCGAGCGGGTCACCGAGCTGCAAG
AACTCTTCCTCACGCGCGTCGGGCTCGACATCGGCAAGGTGTGGGTCGCGGACGACGGCGCCGCCGTGGC
GGTCTGGACCACGCCGGAGAGCGTCGAAGCGGGGGCGGTGTTCGCCGAGATCGGCCCGCGCATGGCCGAG
TTGAGCGGTTCCCGGCTGGCCGCGCAGCAACAGATGGAAGGCCTCCTGGCGCCGCACCGGCCCAAGGAGC
CCGCGTGGTTCCTGGCCACCGTCGGCGTCTCGCCCGACCACCAGGGCAAGGGTCTGGGCAGCGCCGTCGT
GCTCCCCGGAGTGGAGGCGGCCGAGCGCGCCGGGGTGCCCGCCTTCCTGGAGACCTCCGCGCCCCGCAAC
CTCCCCTTCTACGAGCGGCTCGGCTTCACCGTCACCGCCGACGTCGAGGTGCCCGAAGGACCGCGCACCT
GGTGCATGACCCGCAAGCCCGGTGCCAGTTAACGAATTCTAGATCTTGAGACAAATGGCAGTATTCATCC
ACAATTTTAAAAGAAAAGGGGGGATTGGGGGGTACAGTGCAGGGGAAAGAATAGTAGACATAATAGCAAC
AGACATACAAACTAAAGAATTACAAAAACAAATTACAAAAATTCAAAATTTTCGGGTTTATTACAGGGAC
AGCAGAGATCCACTTTGGCGCCGGCTCGAGGCCTGCAGGTGCAAAGATGGATAAAGTTTTAAACAGAGAG
GAATCTTTGCAGCTAATGGACCTTCTAGGTCTTGAAAGGAGTGGGAATTGGCTCCGGTGCCCGTCAGTGG
GCAGAGCGCACATCGCCCACAGTCCCCGAGAAGTTGGGGGGAGGGGTCGGCAATTGAACCGGTGCCTAGA
GAAGGTGGCGCGGGGTAAACTGGGAAAGTGATGTCGTGTACTGGCTCCGCCTTTTTCCCGAGGGTGGGGG
AGAACCGTATATAAGTGCAGTAGTCGCCGTGAACGTTCTTTTTCGCAACGGGTTTGCCGCCAGAACACAG
GTAAGTGCCGTGTGTGGTTCCCGCGGGCCTGGCCTCTTTACGGGTTATGGCCCTTGCGTGCCTTGAATTA
CTTCCACCTGGCTGCAGTACGTGATTCTTGATCCCGAGCTTCGGGTTGGAAGTGGGTGGGAGAGTTCGAG
GCCTTGCGCTTAAGGAGCCCCTTCGCCTCGTGCTTGAGTTGAGGCCTGGCCTGGGCGCTGGGGCCGCCGC
GTGCGAATCTGGTGGCACCTTCGCGCCTGTCTCGCTGCTTTCGATAAGTCTCTAGCCATTTAAAATTTTT
GATGACCTGCTGCGACGCTTTTTTTCTGGCAAGATAGTCTTGTAAATGCGGGCCAAGATCTGCACACTGG
TATTTCGGTTTTTGGGGCCGCGGGCGGCGACGGGGCCCGTGCGTCCCAGCGCACATGTTCGGCGAGGCGG
GGCCTGCGAGCGCGGCCACCGAGAATCGGACGGGGGTAGTCTCAAGCTGGCCGGCCTGCTCTGGTGCCTG
GCCTCGCGCCGCCGTGTATCGCCCCGCCCTGGGCGGCAAGGCTGGCCCGGTCGGCACCAGTTGCGTGAGC
GGAAAGATGGCCGCTTCCCGGCCCTGCTGCAGGGAGCTCAAAATGGAGGACGCGGCGCTCGGGAGAGCGG
GCGGGTGAGTCACCCACACAAAGGAAAAGGGCCTTTCCGTCCTCAGCCGTCGCTTCATGTGACTCCACGG
AGTACCGGGCGCCGTCCAGGCACCTCGATTAGTTCTCGAGCTTTTGGAGTACGTCGTCTTTAGGTTGGGG
GGAGGGGTTTTATGCGATGGAGTTTCCCCACACTGAGTGGGTGGAGACTGAAGTTAGGCCAGCTTGGCAC
TTGATGTAATTCTCCTTGGAATTTGCCCTTTTTGAGTTTGGATCTTGGTTCATTCTCAAGCCTCAGACAG
TGGTTCAAAGTTTTTTTCTTCCATTTCAGGTGTCGTGAGGCTAGCACCGCCACCATGCTGGAGACCTACA
GCCACCTGCTCTCAGTAGGATATCAAGTTCCTGAAGCAGAGGTGGTCATGTTGGAGCAAGGAAAGGAACC
ATGGGCACTGCAGGGTGAGAGGCCACGTCAGAGCTGCCCAGGAGAGAAATTATGGGACCATAATCAATGT
AGAAAAATCCTCAGTTATAAACAAGTATCCTCTCAACCTCAAAAAATGTATCCTGGGGAGAAAGCTTATG
AATGCGCCAAATTTGAAAAGATATTCACCCAGAAGTCACAGCTCAAAGTACACCTGAAAGTTCTTGCAGG
AGAAAAGCTCTATGTATGCATTGAATGTGGGAAGGCTTTTGTACAGAAGCCAGAATTTATTATACACCAG
AAAACCCATATGAGAGAGAAACCCTTTAAATGCAATGAATGTGGAAAATCCTTTTTTCAAGTGTCGTCCC
TCTTCAGGCATCAGAGAATTCATACCGGAGAGAAACTCTATGAATGCAGCCAGTGTGGGAAAGGCTTCTC
TTATAACTCAGATCTCAGTATACATGAGAAAATTCATACTGGAGAGAGACACCATGAATGCACTGACTGT
GGCAAAGCATTCACACAAAAGTCCACACTCAAGATGCATCAGAAAATCCATACAGGCGAGAGATCCTACA
TCTGTATTGAATGCGGACAGGCCTTCATCCAGAAGACCCATTTGATTGCACACCGAAGAATTCATACTGG
AGAAAAACCATATGAGTGCAGTAACTGTGGCAAATCCTTCATTTCCAAGTCACAACTTCAGGTACATCAA
CGTGTTCACACAAGAGTGAAGCCCTATATATGTACCGAATATGGGAAGGTCTTCAGCAATAATTCCAACC
TCGTTACACATAAGAAAGTTCAAAGTAGAGAGAAATCTTCCATATGTACTGAGTGTGGGAAGGCCTTTAC
CTACAGGTCAGAGTTGATTATTCATCAGAGAATTCACACTGGAGAGAAACCTTATGAATGCAGTGACTGT
GGGAAAGCCTTCACTCAGAAGTCAGCACTCACAGTGCATCAGAGAATTCATACAGGAGAAAAATCGTATA
TATGCATGAAATGTGGACTGGCCTTCATTCAGAAGGCACACTTGATTGCACATCAAATAATTCATACTGG
AGAGAAACCTCATAAATGTGGTCACTGTGGGAAATTGTTTACCTCCAAGTCGCAACTCCATGTTCATAAA
CGAATTCACACAGGAGAAAAGCCCTATATGTGCAATAAATGTGGGAAGGCATTCACCAACCGGTCAAATC
TCATTACACATCAGAAAACTCATACAGGAGAGAAATCTTATATATGTTCCAAATGTGGAAAGGCCTTCAC
CCAGAGGTCAGACTTGATTACACATCAGAGAATCCATACTGGGGAGAAGCCTTATGAATGCAATACTTGT
GGAAAAGCCTTCACTCAGAAGTCACACCTCAATATACATCAGAAAATTCACACTGGAGAGAGACAGTATG
AATGCCACGAATGTGGGAAAGCCTTCAACCAGAAATCAATACTCATTGTTCATCAGAAAATTCATACAGG
AGAGAAACCCTATGTATGCACTGAGTGTGGAAGAGCTTTCATCCGCAAGTCAAACTTTATTACTCATCAA
AGAATTCATACTGGAGAGAAGCCTTATGAATGCAGTGACTGTGGGAAGTCCTTTACCTCCAAGTCTCAGC
TCCTGGTGCATCAGCCAGTTCACACAGGAGAGAAACCCTATGTGTGTGCCGAGTGCGGGAAGGCCTTTAG
TGGCAGGTCAAATCTCAGTAAGCACCAGAAAACTCATACCGGAGAAAAGCCCTACATTTGTTCTGAATGT
GGGAAGACCTTTCGACAGAAGTCAGAGTTGATTACACATCACAGAATTCATACTGGAGAGAAACCTTATG
AGTGCAGTGACTGTGGGAAGTCTTTCACTAAAAAATCACAGCTCCAAGTGCATCAGCGAATTCACACTGG
AGAGAAGCCTTACGTGTGTGCTGAGTGTGGGAAGGCCTTTACTGACAGGTCCAATTTGAATAAACATCAG
ACAACACACACTGGAGACAAACCCTACAAGTGTGGCATCTGTGGGAAAGGCTTCGTTCAGAAATCAGTGT
TCAGCGTCCATCAGAGCAGCCACGCTTAGTAATGAACTAGTCCGTAACTTGAAAGTATTTCGATTTCTTG
GCTTTATATATCTTGTGGAAAGGACGACTTATATTCCGGTGCTGGAGCTCCACGCGTTAAGTCGACAATC
AACCTCTGGATTACAAAATTTGTGAAAGATTGACTGGTATTCTTAACTATGTTGCTCCTTTTACGCTATG
TGGATACGCTGCTTTAATGCCTTTGTATCATGCTATTGCTTCCCGTATGGCTTTCATTTTCTCCTCCTTG
TATAAATCCTGGTTGCTGTCTCTTTATGAGGAGTTGTGGCCCGTTGTCAGGCAACGTGGCGTGGTGTGCA
CTGTGTTTGCTGACGCAACCCCCACTGGTTGGGGCATTGCCACCACCTGTCAGCTCCTTTCCGGGACTTT
CGCTTTCCCCCTCCCTATTGCCACGGCGGAACTCATCGCCGCCTGCCTTGCCCGCTGCTGGACAGGGGCT
CGGCTGTTGGGCACTGACAATTCCGTGGTGTTGTCGGGGAAATCATCGTCCTTTCCTTGGCTGCTCGCCT
GTGTTGCCACCTGGATTCTGCGCGGGACGTCCTTCTGCTACGTCCCTTCGGCCCTCAATCCAGCGGACCT
TCCTTCCCGCGGCCTGCTGCCGGCTCTGCGGCCTCTTCCGCGTCTTCGCCTTCGCCCTCAGACGAGTCGG
ATCTCCCTTTGGGCCGCCTCCCCGCGTCGACTTTAAGACCAATGACTTACAAGGCAGCTGTAGATCTTAG
CCACTTTTTAAAAGAAAAGGGGGGACTGGAAGGGCTAATTCACTCCCAACGAAGACAAGATCTGCTTTTT
GCTTGTACTGGGTCTCTCTGGTTAGACCAGATCTGAGCCTGGGAGCTCTCTGGCTAACTAGGGAACCCAC
TGCTTAAGCCTCAATAAAGCTTGCCTTGAGTGCTTCAAGTAGTGTGTGCCCGTCTGTTGTGTGACTCTGG
TAACTAGAGATCCCTCAGACCCTTTTAGTCAGTGTGGAAAATCTCTAGCAGTACGTATAGTAGTTCATGT
CATCTTATTATTCAGTATTTATAACTTGCAAAGAAATGAATATCAGAGAGTGAGAGGAACTTGTTTATTG
CAGCTTATAATGGTTACAAATAAAGCAATAGCATCACAAATTTCACAAATAAAGCATTTTTTTCACTGCA
TTCTAGTTGTGGTTTGTCCAAACTCATCAATGTATCTTATCATGTCTGGCTCTAGCTATCCCGCCCCTAA
CTCCGCCCATCCCGCCCCTAACTCCGCCCAGTTCCGCCCATTCTCCGCCCCATGGCTGACTAATTTTTTT
TATTTATGCAGAGGCCGAGGCCGCCTCGGCCTCTGAGCTATTCCAGAAGTAGTGAGGAGGCTTTTTTGGA
GGCCTAGGGACGTACCCAATTCGCCCTATAGTGAGTCGTATTACGCGCGCTCACTGGCCGTCGTTTTACA
ACGTCGTGACTGGGAAAACCCTGGCGTTACCCAACTTAATCGCCTTGCAGCACATCCCCCTTTCGCCAGC
TGGCGTAATAGCGAAGAGGCCCGCACCGATCGCCCTTCCCAACAGTTGCGCAGCCTGAATGGCGAATGGG
[124 nt withheld, positions 7841-7964]
C
[91 nt withheld, positions 7966-8056]
A
[49 nt withheld, positions 8058-8106]
CCTTTGACGTTGGAGTCCACGTTCTTT
[37 nt withheld, positions 8134-8170]
ACCCTATCTCGGTCTATTCTTTTGATTTATAAGGGATTTTGCCGATTTCGGCCTATTGGTTAAAAAATGA
GCTGATTTAACAAAAATTTAACGCGAATTTTAACAAAATATTAACGCTTACAATTTAGGTGGCACTTTTC
GGGGAAATGTGCGCGGAACCCCTATTTGTTTATTTTTCTAAATACATTCAAATATGTATCCGCTCATGAG
ACAATAACCCTGATAAATGCTTCAATAATATTGAAAAAGGAAGAGTATGAGTATTCAACATTTCCGTGTC
GCCCTTATTCCCTTTTTTGCGGCATTTTGCCTTCCTGTTTTTGCTCACCCAGAAACGCTGGTGAAAGTAA
AAGATGCTGAAGATCAGTTGGGTGCACGAGTGGGTTACATCGAACTGGATCTCAACAGCGGTAAGATCCT
TGAGAGTTTTCGCCCCGAAGAACGTTTTCCAATGATGAGCACTTTTAAAGTTCTGCTATGTGGCGCGGTA
TTATCCCGTATTGACGCCGGGCAAGAGCAACTCGGTCGCCGCATACACTATTCTCAGAATGACTTGGTTG
AGTACTCACCAGTCACAGAAAAGCATCTTACGGATGGCATGACAGTAAGAGAATTATGCAGTGCTGCCAT
AACCATGAGTGATAACACTGCGGCCAACTTACTTCTGACAACGATCGGAGGACCGAAGGAGCTAACCGCT
TTTTTGCACAACATGGGGGATCATGTAACTCGCCTTGATCGTTGGGAACCGGAGCTGAATGAAGCCATAC
CAAACGACGAGCGTGACACCACGATGCCTGTAGCAATGGCAACAACGTTGCGCAAACTATTAACTGGCGA
ACTACTTACTCTAGCTTCCCGGCAACAATTAATAGACTGGATGGAGGCGGATAAAGTTGCAGGACCACTT
CTGCGCTCGGCCCTTCCGGCTGGCTGGTTTATTGCTGATAAATCTGGAGCCGGTGAGCGTGGGTCTCGCG
GTATCATTGCAGCACTGGGGCCAGATGGTAAGCCCTCCCGTATCGTAGTTATCTACACGACGGGGAGTCA
GGCAACTATGGATGAACGAAATAGACAGATCGCTGAGATAGGTGCCTCACTGATTAAGCATTGGTAACTG
TCAGACCAAGTTTACTCATATATACTTTAGATTGATTTAAAACTTCATTTTTAATTTAAAAGGATCTAGG
TGAAGATCCTTTTTGATAATCTCATGACCAAAATCCCTTAACGTGAGTTTTCGTTCCACTGAGCGTCAGA
CCCCGTAGAAAAGATCAAAGGATCTTCTTGAGATCCTTTTTTTCTGCGCGTAATCTGCTGCTTGCAAACA
AAAAAACCACCGCTACCAGCGGTGGTTTGTTTGCCGGATCAAGAGCTACCAACTCTTTTTCCGAAGGTAA
CTGGCTTCAGCAGAGCGCAGATACCAAATACTGTTCTTCTAGTGTAGCCGTAGTTAGGCCACCACTTCAA
GAACTCTGTAGCACCGCCTACATACCTCGCTCTGCTAATCCTGTTACCAGTGGCTGCTGCCAGTGGCGAT
AAGTCGTGTCTTACCGGGTTGGACTCAAGACGATAGTTACCGGATAAGGCGCAGCGGTCGGGCTGAACGG
GGGGTTCGTGCACACAGCCCAGCTTGGAGCGAACGACCTACACCGAACTGAGATACCTACAGCGTGAGCT
ATGAGAAAGCGCCACGCTTCCCGAAGGGAGAAAGGCGGACAGGTATCCGGTAAGCGGCAGGGTCGGAACA
GGAGAGCGCACGAGGGAGCTTCCAGGGGGAAACGCCTGGTATCTTTATAGTCCTGTCGGGTTTCGCCACC
TCTGACTTGAGCGTCGATTTTTGTGATGCTCGTCAGGGGGGCGGAGCCTATGGAAAAACGCCAGCAACGC
GGCCTTTTTACGGTTCCTGGCCTTTTGCTGGCCTTTTGCTCACATGTTCTTTCCTGCGTTATCCCCTGAT
TCTGTGGATAACCGTATTACCGCCTTTGAGTGAGCTGATACCGCTCGCCGCAGCCGAACGACCGAGCGCA
GCGAGTCAGTGAGCGAGGAAGCGGAAGAGCGCCCAATACGCAAACCGCCTCTCCCCGCGCGTTGGCCGAT
TCATTAATGCAGCTGGCACGACAGGTTTCCCGACTGGAAAGCGGGCAGTGAGCGCAACGCAATTAATGTG
AGTTAGCTCACTCATTAGGCACCCCAGGCTTTACACTTTATGCTTCCGGCTCGTATGTTGTGTGGAATTG
TGAGCGGATAACAATTTCACACAGGAAACAGCTATGACCATGATTACGCCAAGCGCGCAATTAACCCTCA
CTAAAGGGAACAAAAGCTGGAGCTGCAAGC
