>Addgene plasmid #143439 | TFORF0785 | depositor partial sequence | sequence record 282455 | Insert
ACCGCCACCATGCTGGAGACCTACAGCCACCTGCTCTCAGTAGGATATCAAGTTCCTGAAGCAGAGGTGG
TCATGTTGGAGCAAGGAAAGGAACCATGGGCACTGCAGGGTGAGAGGCCACGTCAGAGCTGCCCAGGAGA
GAAATTATGGGACCATAATCAATGTAGAAAAATCCTCAGTTATAAACAAGTATCCTCTCAACCTCAAAAA
ATGTATCCTGGGGAGAAAGCTTATGAATGCGCCAAATTTGAAAAGATATTCACCCAGAAGTCACAGCTCA
AAGTACACCTGAAAGTTCTTGCAGGAGAAAAGCTCTATGTATGCATTGAATGTGGGAAGGCTTTTGTACA
GAAGCCAGAATTTATTATACACCAGAAAACCCATATGAGAGAGAAACCCTTTAAATGCAATGAATGTGGA
AAATCCTTTTTTCAAGTGTCGTCCCTCTTCAGGCATCAGAGAATTCATACCGGAGAGAAACTCTATGAAT
GCAGCCAGTGTGGGAAAGGCTTCTCTTATAACTCAGATCTCAGTATACATGAGAAAATTCATACTGGAGA
GAGACACCATGAATGCACTGACTGTGGCAAAGCATTCACACAAAAGTCCACACTCAAGATGCATCAGAAA
ATCCATACAGGCGAGAGATCCTACATCTGTATTGAATGCGGACAGGCCTTCATCCAGAAGACCCATTTGA
TTGCACACCGAAGAATTCATACTGGAGAAAAACCATATGAGTGCAGTAACTGTGGCAAATCCTTCATTTC
CAAGTCACAACTTCAGGTACATCAACGTGTTCACACAAGAGTGAAGCCCTATATATGTACCGAATATGGG
AAGGTCTTCAGCAATAATTCCAACCTCGTTACACATAAGAAAGTTCAAAGTAGAGAGAAATCTTCCATAT
GTACTGAGTGTGGGAAGGCCTTTACCTACAGGTCAGAGTTGATTATTCATCAGAGAATTCACACTGGAGA
GAAACCTTATGAATGCAGTGACTGTGGGAAAGCCTTCACTCAGAAGTCAGCACTCACAGTGCATCAGAGA
ATTCATACAGGAGAAAAATCGTATATATGCATGAAATGTGGACTGGCCTTCATTCAGAAGGCACACTTGA
TTGCACATCAAATAATTCATACTGGAGAGAAACCTCATAAATGTGGTCACTGTGGGAAATTGTTTACCTC
CAAGTCGCAACTCCATGTTCATAAACGAATTCACACAGGAGAAAAGCCCTATATGTGCAATAAATGTGGG
AAGGCATTCACCAACCGGTCAAATCTCATTACACATCAGAAAACTCATACAGGAGAGAAATCTTATATAT
GTTCCAAATGTGGAAAGGCCTTCACCCAGAGGTCAGACTTGATTACACATCAGAGAATCCATACTGGGGA
GAAGCCTTATGAATGCAATACTTGTGGAAAAGCCTTCACTCAGAAGTCACACCTCAATATACATCAGAAA
ATTCACACTGGAGAGAGACAGTATGAATGCCACGAATGTGGGAAAGCCTTCAACCAGAAATCAATACTCA
TTGTTCATCAGAAAATTCATACAGGAGAGAAACCCTATGTATGCACTGAGTGTGGAAGAGCTTTCATCCG
CAAGTCAAACTTTATTACTCATCAAAGAATTCATACTGGAGAGAAGCCTTATGAATGCAGTGACTGTGGG
AAGTCCTTTACCTCCAAGTCTCAGCTCCTGGTGCATCAGCCAGTTCACACAGGAGAGAAACCCTATGTGT
GTGCCGAGTGCGGGAAGGCCTTTAGTGGCAGGTCAAATCTCAGTAAGCACCAGAAAACTCATACCGGAGA
AAAGCCCTACATTTGTTCTGAATGTGGGAAGACCTTTCGACAGAAGTCAGAGTTGATTACACATCACAGA
ATTCATACTGGAGAGAAACCTTATGAGTGCAGTGACTGTGGGAAGTCTTTCACTAAAAAATCACAGCTCC
AAGTGCATCAGCGAATTCACACTGGAGAGAAGCCTTACGTGTGTGCTGAGTGTGGGAAGGCCTTTACTGA
CAGGTCCAATTTGAATAAACATCAGACAACACACACTGGAGACAAACCCTACAAGTGTGGCATCTGTGGG
AAAGGCTTCGTTCAGAAATCAGTGTTCAGCGTCCATCAGAGCAGCCACGCTTAGTAATGAACTAGTCCGT
AACTTGAAAGTATTTCGATTTCTTGGCTTTATATATCTTGTGGAAAGGACGACTTATATTCCGGTGCTGG
AGCTCC
