>Addgene plasmid #143439 | TFORF0785 | depositor partial sequence | sequence record 282456 | Barcode
CTTATATTCCGGTGCTGGAGCTCC
